Addgene plasmid #74942: pGAMA-YAP
Purpose: Lentiviral over-expression vector for YAP
Depositing lab: Miguel Ramalho-Santos. Depositing organization: University of California, San Francisco (UCSF). Publication: YAP Induces Human Naive Pluripotency. Qin H, Hejna M, Liu Y, Percharde M, Wossidlo M, Blouin L, Durruthy-Durruthy J, Wong P, Qi Z, Yu J, Qi LS, Sebastiano V, Song JS, Ramalho-Santos M. Cell Rep. 2016 Mar 15;14(10):2301-12. doi: 10.1016/j.celrep.2016.02.036. Epub 2016 Mar 3. PubMed 26947063.
Backbone
  Vector backbone: pGAMA-empty
  Vector type: Lentiviral
Growth in bacteria
  Bacterial resistance: Ampicillin, 100 μg/mL
  Growth temperature: 37°C
  Growth strain: NEB Stable
  Copy number: Unknown
Gene/Insert
  Gene/Insert name: YAP (alt name: YAP1)
  Species: H. sapiens (human)
  Entrez Gene: YAP1 (a.k.a. COB1, YAP, YAP-1, YAP2, YAP65, YKI)
  Promoter: EF1α
  Tag / fusion protein: T2A-mCherry
  Cloning method: Gateway Cloning
  Sequencing primers: 5′ Unknown; 3′ Unknown
Terms and licenses: Academic/Nonprofit Terms; Industry Terms: Not Available to Industry
Depositor comments: YAP introduced by Gateway reaction (with stop codon removed) will be driven by EF1a promoter, with a V5 C-terminal tag followed by T2A mCherry. Cells will turn red fluorescent. Qin et al. YAP Induces Human Naive Pluripotency. 2016 Mar 15;14(10):2301-12.
How to cite: pGAMA-YAP was a gift from Miguel Ramalho-Santos (Addgene plasmid # 74942 ; http://n2t.net/addgene:74942 ; RRID:Addgene_74942)
