[The description below was written by a language model from this plasmid's Addgene catalogue record and pLannotate feature annotations shown in this document.]
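Description:
pGAMA-YAP is a lentiviral transfer plasmid for over-expressing human YAP (YAP1) in mammalian cells, built on the pGAMA-empty backbone by Gateway cloning. It is maintained in bacteria through a high-copy ColE1/pUC-type origin and an ampicillin resistance gene (AmpR, β-lactamase). The viral portion follows a familiar HIV-1-based layout. A CMV enhancer/promoter sits upstream of a truncated 5' LTR to drive genomic RNA production in packaging cells, followed by the Ψ packaging signal with a gag fragment, the Rev response element for Rev-dependent nuclear export, and the cPPT/CTS. A WPRE lies downstream of the expression cassette to boost transcript levels, followed by a nef fragment and the second annotated truncated LTR, which closes the viral genome.

The payload is driven by the EF1α promoter, annotated as the core promoter plus intron A. The YAP1 coding sequence is flanked by attB1 and attB2 sites left from the Gateway reaction. According to the depositor, its stop codon was removed so that it reads through into a C-terminal V5 epitope tag followed by T2A-mCherry. The T2A peptide is not separately annotated in the feature table, but a gap between V5 and mCherry is consistent with it. Ribosomal skipping at T2A yields V5-tagged YAP and free mCherry from one transcript, so transduced cells become red fluorescent and can be tracked or sorted. Two same-orientation loxP sites bracket the whole EF1α-YAP-V5-mCherry cassette, which would in principle permit Cre-mediated excision, although the record does not describe this use. The associated publication concerns YAP-driven induction of human naive pluripotency.
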