Features (pLannotate 1.2.2; 26 found; start..end, strand, type, name):
      1..1512    +  CDS            YAP1: YAP1_HUMAN - Also known as YAP65. Experimental evidence at protein level: Swiss-Prot protein existence level 1. [Isoform 3]: Activates the C-terminal fragment (CTF) of ERBB4 (isoform 3). From Homo sapiens (Human).
   1529..1553    -  protein_bind   attB2: mutant version of attB; recombination site for the Gateway® BP reaction BP Clonase™
   1579..1620    +  CDS            V5 tag: epitope tag from simian virus 5
   1690..2397    +  CDS            mCherry: mCherry is a basic (constitutively fluorescent) red fluorescent protein published in 2004, derived from Discosoma sp.. It is reported to be a very rapidly-maturing monomer with low acid sensitivity.
   2420..2453    +  protein_bind   loxP: Cre-mediated recombination occurs in the 8-bp core sequence (GCATACAT). Cre recombinase
   2486..2509    +  misc_feature   MCS (fragment): pBluescript multiple cloning site
   2509..3097    +  misc_feature   WPRE: woodchuck hepatitis virus posttranscriptional regulatory element
   3098..3117    +  misc_feature   MCS (fragment): pBluescript multiple cloning site
   3119..3619    +  CDS            nef (fragment): NEF_HV1LA - Experimental evidence at protein level: Swiss-Prot protein existence level 1. Extracellular Nef protein targets CD4(+) T-lymphocytes for apoptosis by interacting with CXCR4 surface receptors. From Human immunodeficiency virus type 1 group M subtype B (isolate Lai) (HIV-1).
   3626..3806    +  LTR            5' LTR (truncated): truncated 5' long terminal repeat (LTR) from HIV-1
   3868..4456    -  rep_origin     ori: high-copy-number ColE1/pMB1/pBR322/pUC origin of replication
   4627..5487    -  CDS            AmpR: β-lactamase; bla; confers resistance to ampicillin, carbenicillin, and related antibiotics
   5488..5592    -  promoter       AmpR promoter: bla
   5651..5703    -  misc_feature   bom (fragment): basis of mobility region from pBR322
   5858..6237    +  enhancer       CMV enhancer: human cytomegalovirus immediate early enhancer
   6238..6437    +  promoter       CMV promoter: human cytomegalovirus (CMV) immediate early promoter
   6455..6635    +  LTR            5' LTR (truncated): truncated 5' long terminal repeat (LTR) from HIV-1
   6682..6807    +  misc_feature   HIV-1 Ψ: packaging signal of human immunodeficiency virus type 1
   6791..7129    +  CDS            HIV-1 gag (fragment): gag protein from human immunodeficiency virus 1; gag
   7304..7537    +  misc_feature   RRE: The Rev response element (RRE) of HIV-1 allows for Rev-dependent mRNA export from the nucleus to the cytoplasm.
   7914..8014    +  CDS            Rev (fragment): human immunodeficiency virus 1 (HIV-1) Rev protein; rev; enhances nuclear export of unspliced and incompletely spliced viral mRNAs
   8064..8181    +  misc_feature   cPPT/CTS: central polypurine tract and central termination sequence of HIV-1
   8434..8467    +  protein_bind   loxP: Cre-mediated recombination occurs in the 8-bp core sequence (GCATACAT). Cre recombinase
   8629..8840    +  promoter       EF-1α core promoter: core promoter for human elongation factor EF-1α
   8841..9779    +  intron         EF-1α intron A: intron upstream of the start codon of human EF-1α
   9795..9819    +  protein_bind   attB1: mutant version of attB; recombination site for the Gateway® BP reaction BP Clonase™
>Addgene plasmid #74942 | pGAMA-YAP | addgene full sequence | sequence record 176710 | Addgene NGS Result
ATGGATCCCGGGCAGCAGCCGCCGCCTCAACCGGCCCCCCAGGGCCAAGGGCAGCCGCCTTCGCAGCCCC
CGCAGGGGCAGGGCCCGCCGTCCGGACCCGGGCAACCGGCACCCGCGGCGACCCAGGCGGCGCCGCAGGC
ACCCCCCGCCGGGCATCAGATCGTGCACGTCCGCGGGGACTCGGAGACCGACCTGGAGGCGCTCTTCAAC
GCCGTCATGAACCCCAAGACGGCCAACGTGCCCCAGACCGTGCCCATGAGGCTCCGGAAGCTGCCCGACT
CCTTCTTCAAGCCGCCGGAGCCCAAATCCCACTCCCGACAGGCCAGTACTGATGCAGGCACTGCAGGAGC
CCTGACTCCACAGCATGTTCGAGCTCATTCCTCTCCAGCTTCTCTGCAGTTGGGAGCTGTTTCTCCTGGG
ACACTGACCCCCACTGGAGTAGTCTCTGGCCCAGCAGCTACACCCACAGCTCAGCATCTTCGACAGTCTT
CTTTTGAGATACCTGATGATGTACCTCTGCCAGCAGGTTGGGAGATGGCAAAGACATCTTCTGGTCAGAG
ATACTTCTTAAATCACATCGATCAGACAACAACATGGCAGGACCCCAGGAAGGCCATGCTGTCCCAGATG
AACGTCACAGCCCCCACCAGTCCACCAGTGCAGCAGAATATGATGAACTCGGCTTCAGGTCCTCTTCCTG
ATGGATGGGAACAAGCCATGACTCAGGATGGAGAAATTTACTATATAAACCATAAGAACAAGACCACCTC
TTGGCTAGACCCAAGGCTTGACCCTCGTTTTGCCATGAACCAGAGAATCAGTCAGAGTGCTCCAGTGAAA
CAGCCACCACCCCTGGCTCCCCAGAGCCCACAGGGAGGCGTCATGGGTGGCAGCAACTCCAACCAGCAGC
AACAGATGCGACTGCAGCAACTGCAGATGGAGAAGGAGAGGCTGCGGCTGAAACAGCAAGAACTGCTTCG
GCAGGCAATGCGGAATATCAATCCCAGCACAGCAAATTCTCCAAAATGTCAGGAGTTAGCCCTGCGTAGC
CAGTTACCAACACTGGAGCAGGATGGTGGGACTCAAAATCCAGTGTCTTCTCCCGGGATGTCTCAGGAAT
TGAGAACAATGACGACCAATAGCTCAGATCCTTTCCTTAACAGTGGCACCTATCACTCTCGAGATGAGAG
TACAGACAGTGGACTAAGCATGAGCAGCTACAGTGTCCCTCGAACCCCAGATGACTTCCTGAACAGTGTG
GATGAGATGGATACAGGTGATACTATCAACCAAAGCACCCTGCCCTCACAGCAGAACCGTTTCCCAGACT
ACCTTGAAGCCATTCCTGGGACAAATGTGGACCTTGGAACACTGGAAGGAGATGGAATGAACATAGAAGG
AGAGGAGCTGATGCCAAGTCTGCAGGAAGCTTTGAGTTCTGACATCCTTAATGACATGGAGTCTGTTTTG
GCTGCCACCAAGCTAGATAAAGAAAGCTTTCTTACATGGTTAAAGGGTGGGCGCGCCGACCCAGCTTTCT
TGTACAAAGTGGTTGATCTAGAGGGCCCGCGGTTCGAAGGTAAGCCTATCCCTAACCCTCTCCTCGGTCT
CGATTCTACGCGTGAGGGCAGAGGAAGTCTGCTAACATGCGGTGACGTCGAGGAGAATCCTGGCCCACCG
GTCGCCACCATGGTGAGCAAGGGCGAGGAGGATAACATGGCCATCATCAAGGAGTTCATGCGCTTCAAGG
TGCACATGGAGGGCTCCGTGAACGGCCACGAGTTCGAGATCGAGGGCGAGGGCGAGGGCCGCCCCTACGA
GGGCACCCAGACCGCCAAGCTGAAGGTGACCAAGGGTGGCCCCCTGCCCTTCGCCTGGGACATCCTGTCC
CCTCAGTTCATGTACGGCTCCAAGGCCTACGTGAAGCACCCCGCCGACATCCCCGACTACTTGAAGCTGT
CCTTCCCCGAGGGCTTCAAGTGGGAGCGCGTGATGAACTTCGAGGACGGCGGCGTGGTGACCGTGACCCA
GGACTCCTCCCTGCAGGACGGCGAGTTCATCTACAAGGTGAAGCTGCGCGGCACCAACTTCCCCTCCGAC
GGCCCCGTAATGCAGAAGAAGACCATGGGCTGGGAGGCCTCCTCCGAGCGGATGTACCCCGAGGACGGCG
CCCTGAAGGGCGAGATCAAGCAGAGGCTGAAGCTGAAGGACGGCGGCCACTACGACGCTGAGGTCAAGAC
CACCTACAAGGCCAAGAAGCCCGTGCAGCTGCCCGGCGCCTACAACGTCAACATCAAGTTGGACATCACC
TCCCACAACGAGGACTACACCATCGTGGAACAGTACGAACGCGCCGAGGGCCGCCACTCCACCGGCGGCA
TGGACGAGCTGTACAAGTAAGAATTCGTCGAGGGACCTAATAACTTCGTATAGCATACATTATACGAAGT
TATACATGTTTAAGGGTTCCGGTTCCACTAGGTACAATTCGATATCAAGCTTATCGATAATCAACCTCTG
GATTACAAAATTTGTGAAAGATTGACTGGTATTCTTAACTATGTTGCTCCTTTTACGCTATGTGGATACG
CTGCTTTAATGCCTTTGTATCATGCTATTGCTTCCCGTATGGCTTTCATTTTCTCCTCCTTGTATAAATC
CTGGTTGCTGTCTCTTTATGAGGAGTTGTGGCCCGTTGTCAGGCAACGTGGCGTGGTGTGCACTGTGTTT
GCTGACGCAACCCCCACTGGTTGGGGCATTGCCACCACCTGTCAGCTCCTTTCCGGGACTTTCGCTTTCC
CCCTCCCTATTGCCACGGCGGAACTCATCGCCGCCTGCCTTGCCCGCTGCTGGACAGGGGCTCGGCTGTT
GGGCACTGACAATTCCGTGGTGTTGTCGGGGAAATCATCGTCCTTTCCTTGGCTGCTCGCCTGTGTTGCC
ACCTGGATTCTGCGCGGGACGTCCTTCTGCTACGTCCCTTCGGCCCTCAATCCAGCGGACCTTCCTTCCC
GCGGCCTGCTGCCGGCTCTGCGGCCTCTTCCGCGTCTTCGCCTTCGCCCTCAGACGAGTCGGATCTCCCT
TTGGGCCGCCTCCCCGCATCGATACCGTCGACCTCGATCGAGACCTAGAAAAACATGGAGCAATCACAAG
TAGCAATACAGCAGCTACCAATGCTGATTGTGCCTGGCTAGAAGCACAAGAGGAGGAGGAGGTGGGTTTT
CCAGTCACACCTCAGGTACCTTTAAGACCAATGACTTACAAGGCAGCTGTAGATCTTAGCCACTTTTTAA
AAGAAAAGGGGGGACTGGAAGGGCTAATTCACTCCCAACGAAGACAAGATATCCTTGATCTGTGGATCTA
CCACACACAAGGCTACTTCCCTGATTGGCAGAACTACACACCAGGGCCAGGGATCAGATATCCACTGACC
TTTGGATGGTGCTACAAGCTAGTACCAGTTGAGCAAGAGAAGGTAGAAGAAGCCAATGAAGGAGAGAACA
CCCGCTTGTTACACCCTGTGAGCCTGCATGGGATGGATGACCCGGAGAGAGAAGTATTAGAGTGGAGGTT
TGACAGCCGCCTAGCATTTCATCACATGGCCCGAGAGCTGCATCCGGACTGTACTGGGTCTCTCTGGTTA
GACCAGATCTGAGCCTGGGAGCTCTCTGGCTAACTAGGGAACCCACTGCTTAAGCCTCAATAAAGCTTGC
CTTGAGTGCTTCAAGTAGTGTGTGCCCGTCTGTTGTGTGACTCTGGTAACTAGAGATCCCTCAGACCCTT
TTAGTCAGTGTGGAAAATCTCTAGCAGCATGTGAGCAAAAGGCCAGCAAAAGGCCAGGAACCGTAAAAAG
GCCGCGTTGCTGGCGTTTTTCCATAGGCTCCGCCCCCCTGACGAGCATCACAAAAATCGACGCTCAAGTC
AGAGGTGGCGAAACCCGACAGGACTATAAAGATACCAGGCGTTTCCCCCTGGAAGCTCCCTCGTGCGCTC
TCCTGTTCCGACCCTGCCGCTTACCGGATACCTGTCCGCCTTTCTCCCTTCGGGAAGCGTGGCGCTTTCT
CATAGCTCACGCTGTAGGTATCTCAGTTCGGTGTAGGTCGTTCGCTCCAAGCTGGGCTGTGTGCACGAAC
CCCCCGTTCAGCCCGACCGCTGCGCCTTATCCGGTAACTATCGTCTTGAGTCCAACCCGGTAAGACACGA
CTTATCGCCACTGGCAGCAGCCACTGGTAACAGGATTAGCAGAGCGAGGTATGTAGGCGGTGCTACAGAG
TTCTTGAAGTGGTGGCCTAACTACGGCTACACTAGAAGAACAGTATTTGGTATCTGCGCTCTGCTGAAGC
CAGTTACCTTCGGAAAAAGAGTTGGTAGCTCTTGATCCGGCAAACAAACCACCGCTGGTAGCGGTGGTTT
TTTTGTTTGCAAGCAGCAGATTACGCGCAGAAAAAAAGGATCTCAAGAAGATCCTTTGATCTTTTCTACG
GGGTCTGACGCTCAGTGGAACGAAAACTCACGTTAAGGGATTTTGGTCATGAGATTATCAAAAAGGATCT
TCACCTAGATCCTTTTAAATTAAAAATGAAGTTTTAAATCAATCTAAAGTATATATGAGTAAACTTGGTC
TGACAGTTACCAATGCTTAATCAGTGAGGCACCTATCTCAGCGATCTGTCTATTTCGTTCATCCATAGTT
GCCTGACTCCCCGTCGTGTAGATAACTACGATACGGGAGGGCTTACCATCTGGCCCCAGTGCTGCAATGA
TACCGCGAGACCCACGCTCACCGGCTCCAGATTTATCAGCAATAAACCAGCCAGCCGGAAGGGCCGAGCG
CAGAAGTGGTCCTGCAACTTTATCCGCCTCCATCCAGTCTATTAATTGTTGCCGGGAAGCTAGAGTAAGT
AGTTCGCCAGTTAATAGTTTGCGCAACGTTGTTGCCATTGCTACAGGCATCGTGGTGTCACGCTCGTCGT
TTGGTATGGCTTCATTCAGCTCCGGTTCCCAACGATCAAGGCGAGTTACATGATCCCCCATGTTGTGCAA
AAAAGCGGTTAGCTCCTTCGGTCCTCCGATCGTTGTCAGAAGTAAGTTGGCCGCAGTGTTATCACTCATG
GTTATGGCAGCACTGCATAATTCTCTTACTGTCATGCCATCCGTAAGATGCTTTTCTGTGACTGGTGAGT
ACTCAACCAAGTCATTCTGAGAATAGTGTATGCGGCGACCGAGTTGCTCTTGCCCGGCGTCAATACGGGA
TAATACCGCGCCACATAGCAGAACTTTAAAAGTGCTCATCATTGGAAAACGTTCTTCGGGGCGAAAACTC
TCAAGGATCTTACCGCTGTTGAGATCCAGTTCGATGTAACCCACTCGTGCACCCAACTGATCTTCAGCAT
CTTTTACTTTCACCAGCGTTTCTGGGTGAGCAAAAACAGGAAGGCAAAATGCCGCAAAAAAGGGAATAAG
GGCGACACGGAAATGTTGAATACTCATACTCTTCCTTTTTCAATATTATTGAAGCATTTATCAGGGTTAT
TGTCTCATGAGCGGATACATATTTGAATGTATTTAGAAAAATAAACAAATAGGGGTTCCGCGCACATTTC
CCCGAAAAGTGCCACCTGACGTCGACGGATCGGGAGATCTCCCGATCCCCTATGGTGCACTCTCAGTACA
ATCTGCTCTGATGCCGCATAGTTAAGCCAGTATCTGCTCCCTGCTTGTGTGTTGGAGGTCGCTGAGTAGT
GCGCGAGCAAAATTTAAGCTACAACAAGGCAAGGCTTGACCGACAATTGCATGAAGAATCTGCTTAGGGT
TAGGCGTTTTGCGCTGCTTCGCGATGTACGGGCCAGATATACGCGTTGACATTGATTATTGACTAGTTAT
TAATAGTAATCAATTACGGGGTCATTAGTTCATAGCCCATATATGGAGTTCCGCGTTACATAACTTACGG
TAAATGGCCCGCCTGGCTGACCGCCCAACGACCCCCGCCCATTGACGTCAATAATGACGTATGTTCCCAT
AGTAACGCCAATAGGGACTTTCCATTGACGTCAATGGGTGGAGTATTTACGGTAAACTGCCCACTTGGCA
GTACATCAAGTGTATCATATGCCAAGTACGCCCCCTATTGACGTCAATGACGGTAAATGGCCCGCCTGGC
ATTATGCCCAGTACATGACCTTATGGGACTTTCCTACTTGGCAGTACATCTACGTATTAGTCATCGCTAT
TACCATGGTGATGCGGTTTTGGCAGTACATCAATGGGCGTGGATAGCGGTTTGACTCACGGGGATTTCCA
AGTCTCCACCCCATTGACGTCAATGGGAGTTTGTTTTGGCACCAAAATCAACGGGACTTTCCAAAATGTC
GTAACAACTCCGCCCCATTGACGCAAATGGGCGGTAGGCGTGTACGGTGGGAGGTCTATATAAGCAGCGC
GTTTTGCCTGTACTGGGTCTCTCTGGTTAGACCAGATCTGAGCCTGGGAGCTCTCTGGCTAACTAGGGAA
CCCACTGCTTAAGCCTCAATAAAGCTTGCCTTGAGTGCTTCAAGTAGTGTGTGCCCGTCTGTTGTGTGAC
TCTGGTAACTAGAGATCCCTCAGACCCTTTTAGTCAGTGTGGAAAATCTCTAGCAGTGGCGCCCGAACAG
GGACTTGAAAGCGAAAGGGAAACCAGAGGAGCTCTCTCGACGCAGGACTCGGCTTGCTGAAGCGCGCACG
GCAAGAGGCGAGGGGCGGCGACTGGTGAGTACGCCAAAAATTTTGACTAGCGGAGGCTAGAAGGAGAGAG
ATGGGTGCGAGAGCGTCAGTATTAAGCGGGGGAGAATTAGATCGCGATGGGAAAAAATTCGGTTAAGGCC
AGGGGGAAAGAAAAAATATAAATTAAAACATATAGTATGGGCAAGCAGGGAGCTAGAACGATTCGCAGTT
AATCCTGGCCTGTTAGAAACATCAGAAGGCTGTAGACAAATACTGGGACAGCTACAACCATCCCTTCAGA
CAGGATCAGAAGAACTTAGATCATTATATAATACAGTAGCAACCCTCTATTGTGTGCATCAAAGGATAGA
GATAAAAGACACCAAGGAAGCTTTAGACAAGATAGAGGAAGAGCAAAACAAAAGTAAGACCACCGCACAG
CAAGCGGCCGGCCGCTGATCTTCAGACCTGGAGGAGGAGATATGAGGGACAATTGGAGAAGTGAATTATA
TAAATATAAAGTAGTAAAAATTGAACCATTAGGAGTAGCACCCACCAAGGCAAAGAGAAGAGTGGTGCAG
AGAGAAAAAAGAGCAGTGGGAATAGGAGCTTTGTTCCTTGGGTTCTTGGGAGCAGCAGGAAGCACTATGG
GCGCAGCGTCAATGACGCTGACGGTACAGGCCAGACAATTATTGTCTGGTATAGTGCAGCAGCAGAACAA
TTTGCTGAGGGCTATTGAGGCGCAACAGCATCTGTTGCAACTCACAGTCTGGGGCATCAAGCAGCTCCAG
GCAAGAATCCTGGCTGTGGAAAGATACCTAAAGGATCAACAGCTCCTGGGGATTTGGGGTTGCTCTGGAA
AACTCATTTGCACCACTGCTGTGCCTTGGAATGCTAGTTGGAGTAATAAATCTCTGGAACAGATTTGGAA
TCACACGACCTGGATGGAGTGGGACAGAGAAATTAACAATTACACAAGCTTAATACACTCCTTAATTGAA
GAATCGCAAAACCAGCAAGAAAAGAATGAACAAGAATTATTGGAATTAGATAAATGGGCAAGTTTGTGGA
ATTGGTTTAACATAACAAATTGGCTGTGGTATATAAAATTATTCATAATGATAGTAGGAGGCTTGGTAGG
TTTAAGAATAGTTTTTGCTGTACTTTCTATAGTGAATAGAGTTAGGCAGGGATATTCACCATTATCGTTT
CAGACCCACCTCCCAACCCCGAGGGGACCCGACAGGCCCGAAGGAATAGAAGAAGAAGGTGGAGAGAGAG
ACAGAGACAGATCCATTCGATTAGTGAACGGATCGGCACTGCGTGCGCCAATTCTGCAGACAAATGGCAG
TATTCATCCACAATTTTAAAAGAAAAGGGGGGATTGGGGGGTACAGTGCAGGGGAAAGAATAGTAGACAT
AATAGCAACAGACATACAAACTAAAGAATTACAAAAACAAATTACAAAAATTCAAAATTTTCGGGTTTAT
TACAGGGACAGCAGAGATCCAGTTTGGTTAGTACCGGGCCCGCTCTAGAGATCCGACGCGCCATCTCTAG
GCCCGCGCCGGCCCCCTCGCACGGACTTGTGGGAGAAGCTCGGCTACTCCCCTGCCCCGGTTAATTTGCA
TATAATATTTCCTAGTAACTATAGAGGCTTAATGTGCGATAAAAGACAGATAATCTGTTCTTTTTAATAC
TAGCTACATTTTACATGATAGGCTTGGATTTCTATAACTTCGTATAGCATACATTATACGAAGTTATAAA
CAGCACAAAAGGAAACTCACCCTAACTGTAAAGTAATTGTGTGTTTTGAGACTATAAGTATCCCTTGGAG
AACCACCTTGTTGGTTTTTCTCGAGTACTAGGATCCATTAGGCGGCCGCGTGGATAACCGTATTACCGCC
ATGCATGTGCCCGTCAGTGGGCAGAGCGCACATCGCCCACAGTCCCCGAGAAGTTGGGGGGAGGGGTCGG
CAATTGAACCGGTGCCTAGAGAAGGTGGCGCGGGGTAAACTGGGAAAGTGATGTCGTGTACTGGCTCCGC
CTTTTTCCCGAGGGTGGGGGAGAACCGTATATAAGTGCAGTAGTCGCCGTGAACGTTCTTTTTCGCAACG
GGTTTGCCGCCAGAACACAGGTAAGTGCCGTGTGTGGTTCCCGCGGGCCTGGCCTCTTTACGGGTTATGG
CCCTTGCGTGCCTTGAATTACTTCCACCTGGCTGCAGTACGTGATTCTTGATCCCGAGCTTCGGGTTGGA
AGTGGGTGGGAGAGTTCGAGGCCTTGCGCTTAAGGAGCCCCTTCGCCTCGTGCTTGAGTTGAGGCCTGGC
CTGGGCGCTGGGGCCGCCGCGTGCGAATCTGGTGGCACCTTCGCGCCTGTCTCGCTGCTTTCGATAAGTC
TCTAGCCATTTAAAATTTTTGATGACCTGCTGCGACGCTTTTTTTCTGGCAAGATAGTCTTGTAAATGCG
GGCCAAGATCTGCACACTGGTATTTCGGTTTTTGGGGCCGCGGGCGGCGACGGGGCCCGTGCGTCCCAGC
GCACATGTTCGGCGAGGCGGGGCCTGCGAGCGCGGCCACCGAGAATCGGACGGGGGTAGTCTCAAGCTGG
CCGGCCTGCTCTGGTGCCTGGCCTCGCGCCGCCGTGTATCGCCCCGCCCTGGGCGGCAAGGCTGGCCCGG
TCGGCACCAGTTGCGTGAGCGGAAAGATGGCCGCTTCCCGGCCCTGCTGCAGGGAGCTCAAAATGGAGGA
CGCGGCGCTCGGGAGAGCGGGCGGGTGAGTCACCCACACAAAGGAAAAGGGCCTTTCCGTCCTCAGCCGT
CGCTTCATGTGACTCCACGGAGTACCGGGCGCCGTCCAGGCACCTCGATTAGTTCTCGAGCTTTTGGAGT
ACGTCGTCTTTAGGTTGGGGGGAGGGGTTTTATGCGATGGAGTTTCCCCACACTGAGTGGGTGGAGACTG
AAGTTAGGCCAGCTTGGCACTTGATGTAATTCTCCTTGGAATTTGCCCTTTTTGAGTTTGGATCTTGGTT
CATTCTCAAGCCTCAGACAGTGGTTCAAAGTTTTTTTCTTCCATTTCAGGTGTCGTGAGCTAGCACAAGT
TTGTACAAAAAAGCAGGCTCCGCGGCCGCCCCCTTCACC
