>Addgene plasmid #74942 | pGAMA-YAP | addgene partial sequence | sequence record 147092 | mCherry-R 5'-TTGGTCACCTTCAGCTTGG-3'
AACTCGTGGCCGTTCACGGAGCCCTCCATGTGCACCTTGAAGCGCATGAACTCCTTGATGATGGCCATGT
TATCCTCCTCGCCCTTGCTCACCATGGTGGCGACCGGTGGGCCAGGATTCTCCTCGACGTCACCGCATGT
TAGCAGACTTCCTCTGCCCTCACGCGTAGAATCGAGACCGAGGAGAGGGTTAGGGATAGGCTTACCTTCG
AACCGCGGGCCCTCTAGATCAACCACTTTGTACAAGAAAGCTGGGTCGGCGCGCCCACCCTTTAACCATG
TAAGAAAGCTTTCTTTATCTAGCTTGGTGGCAGCCAAAACAGACTCCATGTCATTAAGGATGTCAGAACT
CAAAGCTTCCTGCAGACTTGGCATCAGCTCCTCTCCTTCTATGTTCATTCCATCTCCTTCCAGTGTTCCA
AGGTCCACATTTGTCCCAGGAATGGCTTCAAGGTAGTCTGGGAAACGGTTCTGCTGTGAGGGCAGGGTGC
TTTGGTTGATAGTATCACCTGTATCCATCTCATCCACACTGTTCAGGAAGTCATCTGGGGTTCGAGGGAC
ACTGTAGCTGCTCATGCTTAGTCCACTGTCTGTACTCTCATCTCGAGAGTGATAGGTGCCACTG
